Features (pLannotate 1.2.2; 14 found; start..end, strand, type, name):
     25..408     +  enhancer       CMV enhancer: human cytomegalovirus immediate early enhancer
    410..609     +  promoter       CMV promoter: human cytomegalovirus (CMV) immediate early promoter
    748..1573    +  intron         CMV intron A: human cytomegalovirus intron A (Chapman et al., 1991)
   1610..5317    +  CDS            Plxna2 (fragment): PLXA2_MOUSE - Also known as Kiaa0463. Experimental evidence at protein level: Swiss-Prot protein existence level 1. Coreceptor for SEMA3A and SEMA6A. Necessary for signaling by SEMA6A and class 3 semaphorins and subsequent remodeling of the cytoskeleton. Plays a role in axon guidance, invasive growth and cell migration. Class 3 semaphorins bind to a complex composed of a neuropilin and a plexin. The plexin modulates the affinity of the complex for specific semaphorins, and its cytoplasmic domain is required for the activation of down-stream signaling events in the cytoplasm. From Mus musculus
   5336..6787    +  CDS            SEAP: secreted alkaline phosphatase from human placenta The natural enzyme has a C-terminal transmembrane sequence that is replaced by a GPI anchor.
   6846..6967    +  polyA_signal   SV40 poly(A) signal: SV40 polyadenylation signal
   7176..7764    -  rep_origin     ori: high-copy-number ColE1/pMB1/pBR322/pUC origin of replication
   7935..8795    -  CDS            AmpR: β-lactamase; bla; confers resistance to ampicillin, carbenicillin, and related antibiotics
   8796..8900    -  promoter       AmpR promoter: bla
   8995..9030    +  CDS            rop (fragment): Rop protein, which maintains plasmids at low copy number; rop
   9053..9383    +  promoter       SV40 promoter: SV40 enhancer and early promoter
   9506..9605    +  misc_feature   bom (fragment): basis of mobility region from pBR322
   9633..10061   -  rep_origin     f1 ori (sequence partly withheld): f1 bacteriophage origin of replication; arrow indicates direction of (+) strand synthesis
  10065..10222   -  CDS            lacZα (fragment): LacZα fragment of β-galactosidase; lacZ fragment
>Addgene plasmid | Plxna2-AP-His | analyzer sequence | sequence record 131183
GTCGAGGTCTCGACGGTATCGATTGACATTGATTATTGACTAGCTAGTTATTAATAGTAATCAATTACGG
GGTCATTAGTTCATAGCCCATATATGGAGTTCCGCGTTACATAACTTACGGTAAATGGCCCGCCTGGCTG
ACCGCCCAACGACCCCCGCCCATTGACGTCAATAATGACGTATGTTCCCATAGTAACGCCAATAGGGACT
TTCCATTGACGTCAATGGGTGGAGTATTTACGGTAAACTGCCCACTTGGCAGTACATCAAGTGTATCATA
TGCCAAGTCCGCCCCCTATTGACGTCAATGACGGTAAATGGCCCGCCTGGCATTATGCCCAGTACATGAC
CTTACGGGACTTTCCTACTTGGCAGTACATCTACGTATTAGTCATCGCTATTACCATGGTGATGCGGTTT
TGGCAGTACACCAATGGGCGTGGATAGCGGTTTGACTCACGGGGATTTCCAAGTCTCCACCCCATTGACG
TCAATGGGAGTTTGTTTTGGCACCAAAATCAACGGGACTTTCCAAAATGTCGTAATAACCCCGCCCCGTT
GACGCAAATGGGCGGTAGGCGTGTACGGTGGGAGGTCTATATAAGCAGAGCTCGTTTAGTGAACCGTCAG
ATCGCCTGGAGACGCCATCCACGCTGTTTTGACCTCCATAGAAGACACCGGGACCGATCCAGCCTCCGCG
GCCGGGAACGGTGCATTGGAACGCGGATTCCCCGTGCCAAGAGTGACGTAAGTACCGCCTATAGACTCTA
TAGGCACACCCCTTTGGCTCTTATGCATGCTATACTGTTTTTGGCTTGGGGCCTATACACCCCCGCTTCC
ATATGCTATAGGTGATGGTATAGCTTAGCCTATAGGTGTGGGTTATTGACCATTATTGACCACTCCCCTA
TTGGTGACGATACTTTCCATTACTAATCCATAACATGGCTCTTTGCCACAACTATCTCTATTGGCTATAT
GCCAATACTCTGTCCTTCAGAGACTGACACGGACTCTGTATTTTTACAGGATGGGGTCCCATTTATTATT
TACAAATTCACATATACAACAACGCCGTCCCCCGTGCCCGCAGTTTTTATTAAACATAGCGTGGGATCTC
CACGCGAATCTCGGGTACGTGTTCCGGACATGGGCTCTTCTCCGGTAGCGGCGGAGCTTCCACATCCGAG
CCCTGGTCCCATGCCTCCAGCGGCTCATGGTCGCTCGGCAGCTCCTTGCTCCTAACAGTGGAGGCCAGAC
TTAGGCACAGCACAATGCCCACCACCACCAGTGTGCCGCACAAGGCCGTGGCGGTAGGGTATGTGTCTGA
AAATGAGCTCGGAGATTGGGCTCGCACCGCTGACGCAGATGGAAGACTTAAGGCAGCGGCAGAAGAAGAT
GCAGGCAGCTGAGTTGTTGTATTCTGATAAGAGTCAGAGGTAACTCCCGTTGCGGTGCTGTTAACGGTGG
AGGGCAGTGTAGTCTGAGCAGTACTCGTTGCTGCCGCGCGCGCCACCAGACATAATAGCTGACAGACTAA
CAGACTGTTCCTTTCCATGGGTCTTTTCTGCAGAAGCTTGAATTCTCGAGGATCCGCGGCCGCGCCACCA
TGGAGCAGAGGAGGTTCTATCTGCGGGCCATGCAGGCTGACAACCTGTCTGTGGTTCTGCTCTCAGTGGC
CTGGCTCCTGCTAGCTCGTGGGACCACAGGTATGCCTCAGTACAGCACTTTCCACTCTGAGAATCGTGAC
TGGACTTTCAACCATTTGACTGTACACCGAAGAACAGGGGCTGTGTATGTGGGGGCTATCAATCGTGTCT
ACAAGTTGACTGGCAACCTCACCATCCAGGTGGCTCACAAGACAGGGCCAGAAGAGGACAACAAGGCTTG
CTACCCACCCCTCATTGTACAGCCCTGCAGTGAAGTGCTTACACTCACCAACAATGTCAACAAACTACTG
ATCATTGACTACTCTGAGAATCGCCTGCTGGCCTGCGGAAGCCTCTACCAGGGTGTTTGCAAGCTCCTGC
GACTAGATGACCTCTTCATCCTGGTGGAGCCATCCCACAAGAAGGAACACTACTTGTCCAGTGTCAATAA
GACAGGCACCATGTATGGTGTGATTGTGCGCTCTGAGGGGGAAGATGGCAAGCTTTTTATCGGCACTGCT
GTGGATGGCAAGCAGGATTACTTCCCTACTCTGTCCAGCCGCAAGCTGCCCCGTGACCCTGAGTCTTCAG
CAATGCTGGACTATGAGCTCCACAGTGATTTTGTCTCCTCCCTCATCAAGATTCCCTCTGACACCCTAGC
CCTGGTCTCTCACTTCGACATCTTCTACATCTATGGCTTTGCCAGTGGGGGGTTTGTCTACTTTCTCACT
GTCCAGCCAGAGACCCCTGACGGCATGGCCATCAATTCAGCTGGAGACCTCTTCTATACCTCAAGAATTG
TGCGTCTCTGCAAGGATGACCCCAAGTTCCACTCCTATGTGTCCCTGCCTTTTGGCTGCACACGTGCTGG
GGTGGAATATCGCCTTCTGCAGGCAGCTTACCTTGCAAAGCCAGGGGAAGCTCTAGCTCAGGCCTTCAAC
ATCAGCAGCGACGAAGATGTCCTGTTTGCCATCTTCTCCAAGGGGCAGAAGCAGTACCACCACCCCCCTG
ATGACTCTGCCCTCTGTGCCTTCCCCATCCGGGCCATCAACTTGCAAATCAAGGAGCGGTTGCAGTCCTG
CTACCATGGAGAGGGCAACTTGGAGCTCAACTGGCTGCTGGGAAAGGATGTGCAGTGCACCAAGGCGCCT
GTCCCAATCGATGATAACTTCTGCGGCCTGGACATCAACCAGCCTCTGGGAGGCTCCACTCCTGTGGAGG
GACTGACCCTGTATACCACCAGCAGGGACCGCCTGACCTCTGTGGCCTCCTATGTTTACAATGGCTACAG
TGTGGTTTTTGTGGGGACTAAGAGTGGCAAGCTGAAGAAGATTCGAGCTGATGGTCCCCCCCATGGTGGG
GTCCAGTATGAGATGGTCTCTGTGTTCAAAGATGGGAGCCCAATCCTCCGGGACATGGCCTTCTCCATCA
ATCAGCTATACCTATATGTCATGTCTGAGAGACAGGTCACCAGGGTCCCTGTTGAATCATGTGAACAGTA
TACAACTTGTGGAGAGTGTCTAAGCTCAGGGGATCCTCACTGTGGCTGGTGTGCCCTGCACAACATGTGC
TCCCGAAGAGACAAATGCCAACGGGCCTGGGAAGCAAATCGATTTGCTGCCAGTATCAGCCAGTGCATGA
GCCTTGAGGTACACCCCAACAGCATCTCTGTGTCAGATCACAGCCGGCTGCTCAGCCTGGTTGTGAATGA
TGCTCCCAACCTCTCTGAAGGTATTGCTTGTGCCTTTGGGAATCTGACTGAGGTGGAGGGACAGGTATCT
GGGAGTCAAGTCATCTGCATCTCACCTGGACCCAAGGATGTCCCTGTCATCCCTCTGGATCAAGACTGGT
TTGGCCTAGAGCTGCAGCTGAGATCCAAAGAGACAGGAAAGATCTTTGTCAGCACCGAATTCAAGTTCTA
TAACTGCAGTGCCCACCAACTGTGCCTGTCCTGTGTTAACAGCGCCTTCCGCTGCCATTGGTGCAAGTAC
CGTAACCTCTGCACACATGACCCCACTACCTGTTCCTTCCAGGAAGGCAGGATCAATGTTTCAGAGGACT
GTCCCCAGCTCGTGCCCACGGAGGAGATTCTGATCCCAGTTGGGGAAGTAAAACCAATCACCCTTAAGGC
CCGAAACCTGCCCCAGCCCCAGTCTGGCCAGCGAGGCTACGAGTGTGTGCTCAGCATTCAAGGGGCTGTC
CACCGGGTCCCTGCCCTGCGTTTCAACAGTTCCAGTGTGCAGTGCCAAAACAGCTCGTACCAGTATGATG
GGATGGACATCAGCAACCTAGCAGTGGACTTTGCTGTAGTATGGAATGGCAACTTCATTATTGACAACCC
TCAGGACCTGAAAGTACATCTCTACAAGTGTGCAGCCCAGCGGGAAAGCTGTGGTCTCTGCCTCAAGGCT
GACCACAAGTTCGAGTGTGGCTGGTGCAGTGGTGAGCGCAGATGTACCCTCCACCAGCACTGCCCCAGCA
CTTCTAGCCCCTGGCTTGACTGGTCCAGCCACAATGTCAAGTGTTCCAACCCCCAAATCACAGAGATTTT
GACAGTATCAGGACCACCTGAAGGAGGGACTCGTGTGACCATCCATGGCGTGAACCTGGGCTTGGACTTC
TCTGAGATTGCTCACCATGTGCAGGTGGCTGGAGTGCCCTGCACACCTATCCCAGGGGAATACATCATCG
CTGAGCAGATCGTCTGTGAGATGGGCCATGCCGTTATAGGTACCACATCTGGGCCTGTGCGCCTGTGCAT
TGGGGAATGCAAGCCAGAGTTCATGACCAAGTCCCACCAGCAGTATACTTTTGTGAATCCTTCTGTGCTG
TCACTCAGCCCGATCCGGGGACCAGAGTCAGGAGGTACCATGGTGACCATCACAGGCCATTACCTTGGTG
CTGGGAGCAGTGTGGCAGTGTACCTGGGCAATCAGACCTGTGAATTCTATGGGAGGTCAATGAATGAGAT
TGTATGTGTTTCACCCCCATCATCCAATGGACTAGGACCAGTCCCTGTCTCCGTGAGTGTCGACAGAGCC
CGGGTGGATAGCAGTCTGCAGTTCGAGTATATAGATGACCCACGGGTCCAACGTATTGAGCCAGAGTGGA
GTATCACTAGTGGGCACACACCCCTAACCATCACAGGCTTCAACTTGGATGTCATTCAGGAGCCCAGGGT
CCGAGTCAAATTTAATGGCAAAGAATCTGTCAATGTATGCACAGTGGTAAACACAACCACCCTCACCTGT
CTGGCACCCTCTCTGACCAGTGACTACCGCCCAGGTCTGGACACTGTGGAACGGCCAGATGAGTTTGGAT
TTCTCTTTAACAATGTTCAATCCTTACTCATCTATAACGACACCAAGTTCATCTACTACCCCAACCCAAC
GTTTGAACTGCTCAGCCCCACTGGAATCTTGGATCAGAAGCCAGGCTCACCCATCATCCTGAAGGGCAAA
AATCTCTGTCCTCCTGCCTCTGGAGGGGCCAAACTCAACTACACAGTAATGATTGGAGAGACACCTTGTA
CAGTCACTGTGTCTGAGACACAGCTGCTTTGTGAACCTCCCAACCTCACAGGGCAGCACAAGGTCATGGT
TCACGTGGGCGGGATGGTGTTCTCACCTGGCTCCGTGAGCGTCATCTCCGACAGCCTGTTGACCCTGTCT
AGTGGATCTTCCGGAATCATCCCAGTTGAGGAGGAGAACCCGGACTTCTGGAACCGCGAGGCAGCCGAGG
CCCTGGGTGCCGCCAAGAAGCTGCAGCCTGCACAGACAGCCGCCAAGAACCTCATCATCTTCCTGGGCGA
TGGGATGGGGGTGTCTACGGTGACAGCTGCCAGGATCCTAAAAGGGCAGAAGAAGGACAAACTGGGGCCT
GAGATACCCCTGGCCATGGACCGCTTCCCATATGTGGCTCTGTCCAAGACATACAATGTAGACAAACATG
TGCCAGACAGTGGAGCCACAGCCACGGCCTACCTGTGCGGGGTCAAGGGCAACTTCCAGACCATTGGCTT
GAGTGCAGCCGCCCGCTTTAACCAGTGCAACACGACACGCGGCAACGAGGTCATCTCCGTGATGAATCGG
GCCAAGAAAGCAGGGAAGTCAGTGGGAGTGGTAACCACCACACGAGTGCAGCACGCCTCGCCAGCCGGCA
CCTACGCCCACACGGTGAACCGCAACTGGTACTCGGACGCCGACGTGCCTGCCTCGGCCCGCCAGGAGGG
GTGCCAGGACATCGCTACGCAGCTCATCTCCAACATGGACATTGACGTGATCCTAGGTGGAGGCCGAAAG
TACATGTTTCGCATGGGAACCCCAGACCCTGAGTACCCAGATGACTACAGCCAAGGTGGGACCAGGCTGG
ACGGGAAGAATCTGGTGCAGGAATGGCTGGCGAAGCGCCAGGGTGCCCGGTATGTGTGGAACCGCACTGA
GCTCATGCAGGCTTCCCTGGACCCGTCTGTGACCCATCTCATGGGTCTCTTTGAGCCTGGAGACATGAAA
TACGAGATCCACCGAGACTCCACACTGGACCCCTCCCTGATGGAGATGACAGAGGCTGCCCTGCGCCTGC
TGAGCAGGAACCCCCGCGGCTTCTTCCTCTTCGTGGAGGGTGGTCGCATCGACCATGGTCATCATGAAAG
CAGGGCTTACCGGGCACTGACTGAGACGATCATGTTCGACGACGCCATTGAGAGGGCGGGCCAGCTCACC
AGCGAGGAGGACACGCTGAGCCTCGTCACTGCCGACCACTCCCACGTCTTCTCCTTCGGAGGCTACCCCC
TGCGAGGGAGCTCCATCTTCGGGCTGGCCCCTGGCAAGGCCCGGGACAGGAAGGCCTACACGGTCCTCCT
ATACGGAAACGGTCCAGGCTATGTGCTCAAGGACGGCGCCCGGCCGGATGTTACCGAGAGCGAGAGCGGG
AGCCCCGAGTATCGGCAGCAGTCAGCAGTGCCCCTGGACGAAGAGACCCACGCAGGCGAGGACGTGGCGG
TGTTCGCGCGCGGCCCGCAGGCGCACCTGGTTCACGGCGTGCAGGAGCAGACCTTCATAGCGCACGTCAT
GGCCTTCGCCGCCTGCCTGGAGCCCTACACCGCCTGCGACCTGGCGCCCCCCGCCGGCACCACCGACGCC
GCGCACCCGGGTCATCATCACCATCACCATTAATCTAGAGATCTTATTAAAGCAGAACTTGTTTATTGCA
GCTTATAATGGTTACAAATAAAGCAATAGCATCACAAATTTCACAAATAAAGCATTTTTTTCACTGCATT
CTAGTTGTGGTTTGTCCAAACTCATCAATGTATCTTATCATGTCTGGTCGACTCTAGCTAGACTCTTCCG
CTTCCTCGCTCACTGACTCGCTGCGCTCGGTCGTTCGGCTGCGGCGAGCGGTATCAGCTCACTCAAAGGC
GGTAATACGGTTATCCACAGAATCAGGGGATAACGCAGGAAAGAACATGTGAGCAAAAGGCCAGCAAAAG
GCCAGGAACCGTAAAAAGGCCGCGTTGCTGGCGTTTTTCCATAGGCTCCGCCCCCCTGACGAGCATCACA
AAAATCGACGCTCAAGTCAGAGGTGGCGAAACCCGACAGGACTATAAAGATACCAGGCGTTTCCCCCTGG
AAGCTCCCTCGTGCGCTCTCCTGTTCCGACCCTGCCGCTTACCGGATACCTGTCCGCCTTTCTCCCTTCG
GGAAGCGTGGCGCTTTCTCATAGCTCACGCTGTAGGTATCTCAGTTCGGTGTAGGTCGTTCGCTCCAAGC
TGGGCTGTGTGCACGAACCCCCCGTTCAGCCCGACCGCTGCGCCTTATCCGGTAACTATCGTCTTGAGTC
CAACCCGGTAAGACACGACTTATCGCCACTGGCAGCAGCCACTGGTAACAGGATTAGCAGAGCGAGGTAT
GTAGGCGGTGCTACAGAGTTCTTGAAGTGGTGGCCTAACTACGGCTACACTAGAAGAACAGTATTTGGTA
TCTGCGCTCTGCTGAAGCCAGTTACCTTCGGAAAAAGAGTTGGTAGCTCTTGATCCGGCAAACAAACCAC
CGCTGGTAGCGGTGGTTTTTTTGTTTGCAAGCAGCAGATTACGCGCAGAAAAAAAGGATCTCAAGAAGAT
CCTTTGATCTTTTCTACGGGGTCTGACGCTCAGTGGAACGAAAACTCACGTTAAGGGATTTTGGTCATGA
GATTATCAAAAAGGATCTTCACCTAGATCCTTTTAAATTAAAAATGAAGTTTTAAATCAATCTAAAGTAT
ATATGAGTAAACTTGGTCTGACAGTTACCAATGCTTAATCAGTGAGGCACCTATCTCAGCGATCTGTCTA
TTTCGTTCATCCATAGTTGCCTGACTCCCCGTCGTGTAGATAACTACGATACGGGAGGGCTTACCATCTG
GCCCCAGTGCTGCAATGATACCGCGAGACCCACGCTCACCGGCTCCAGATTTATCAGCAATAAACCAGCC
AGCCGGAAGGGCCGAGCGCAGAAGTGGTCCTGCAACTTTATCCGCCTCCATCCAGTCTATTAATTGTTGC
CGGGAAGCTAGAGTAAGTAGTTCGCCAGTTAATAGTTTGCGCAACGTTGTTGCCATTGCTACAGGCATCG
TGGTGTCACGCTCGTCGTTTGGTATGGCTTCATTCAGCTCCGGTTCCCAACGATCAAGGCGAGTTACATG
ATCCCCCATGTTGTGCAAAAAAGCGGTTAGCTCCTTCGGTCCTCCGATCGTTGTCAGAAGTAAGTTGGCC
GCAGTGTTATCACTCATGGTTATGGCAGCACTGCATAATTCTCTTACTGTCATGCCATCCGTAAGATGCT
TTTCTGTGACTGGTGAGTACTCAACCAAGTCATTCTGAGAATAGTGTATGCGGCGACCGAGTTGCTCTTG
CCCGGCGTCAATACGGGATAATACCGCGCCACATAGCAGAACTTTAAAAGTGCTCATCATTGGAAAACGT
TCTTCGGGGCGAAAACTCTCAAGGATCTTACCGCTGTTGAGATCCAGTTCGATGTAACCCACTCGTGCAC
CCAACTGATCTTCAGCATCTTTTACTTTCACCAGCGTTTCTGGGTGAGCAAAAACAGGAAGGCAAAATGC
CGCAAAAAAGGGAATAAGGGCGACACGGAAATGTTGAATACTCATACTCTTCCTTTTTCAATATTATTGA
AGCATTTATCAGGGTTATTGTCTCATGAGCGGATACATATTTGAATGTATTTAGAAAAATAAACAAATAG
GGGTTCCGCGCACATTTCCCCGAAAAGTGCCACCTGACGTCTAAGAAACCATTATTATCATGACATTAAC
CTATAAAAATAGGCGTATCACGAGGCCCTTTCGTCTCGCGCGTTTCGGTGATGACGGTGAAAACCTCTGA
CACATGCAGCTCCCGGAGGAATGTGTGTCAGTTAGGGTGTGGAAAGTCCCCAGGCTCCCCAGGCAGGCAG
AAGTATGCAAAGCATGCATCTCAATTAGTCAGCAACCAGGTGTGGAAAGTCCCCAGGCTCCCCAGCAGGC
AGAAGTATGCAAAGCATGCATCTCAATTAGTCAGCAACCATAGTCCCGCCCCTAACTCCGCCCATCCCGC
CCCTAACTCCGCCCAGTTCCGCCCATTCTCCGCCCCATGGCTGACTAATTTTTTTTATTTATGCAGAGGC
CGAGGCCGCCTCTGCCTCTGAGCTATTCCAGAAGTAGTGAGGAGGCTTTTTTGGAGGCCTAGGCTTTTGC
AAAAAGCTCCCGGGAGCTTGTATATCCATTTTCGTCCCGGAGACGGTCACAGCTTGTCTGTAAGCGGATG
CCGGGAGCAGACAAGCCCGTCAGGGCGCGTCAGCGGGTGTTGGCGGGTGTCGGGGCTGGCTTAACTATGC
GGCATCAGAGCAGATTGTACTGAGAGTGCACCATATGCGGTGTGAAATACCGCACAGATGCGTAAGGAGA
AAATACCGCATCAGGAAATTGTAAGCGTTAATATTTTGTTAAAATTCGCGTTAAATTTTTGTTAAATCAG
CTCATTTTTTAACCAATAGGCCGAAATCGGCAAAATCCCTTATAAATCAAAAGAATAGACCGAGATAGGG
T
[37 nt withheld, positions 9732-9768]
AAAGAACGTGGACTCCAACGTCAAAGG
[49 nt withheld, positions 9796-9844]
T
[91 nt withheld, positions 9846-9936]
G
[124 nt withheld, positions 9938-10061]
CCATTCGCCATTCAGGCTGCGCAACTGTTGGGAAGGGCGATCGGTGCGGGCCTCTTCGCTATTACGCCAG
CTGGCGAAAGGGGGATGTGCTGCAAGGCGATTAAGTTGGGTAACGCCAGGGTTTTCCCAGTCACGACGTT
GTAAAACGACGGCCAGTGAATT
